Addgene plasmid #225513: pGCS-3xHA-TMEM230triplemut
Purpose: TMEM230triplemut expression vector
Depositing lab: Wade Harper. Depositing organization: Harvard Medical School. Publication: EndoMAP.v1 charts the structural landscape of human early endosome complexes. Gonzalez-Lozano MA, Schmid EW, Miguel Whelan E, Jiang Y, Paulo JA, Walter JC, Harper JW. Nature. 2025 Jul;643(8070):252-261. doi: 10.1038/s41586-025-09059-y. Epub 2025 May 28. PubMed 40437099.
Backbone
  Vector backbone: pCGS (Addgene #85719)
  Vector type: Mammalian Expression
Growth in bacteria
  Bacterial resistance: Ampicillin, 100 μg/mL
  Growth temperature: 37°C
  Growth strain: DH5alpha
  Copy number: High Copy
Gene/Insert
  Gene/Insert name: TMEM230
  Species: H. sapiens (human)
  Entrez Gene: TMEM230 (a.k.a. C20orf30, HSPC274, dJ1116H23.2.1)
  Tag / fusion protein: 3xHA (N terminal on insert)
  Cloning method: Gateway Cloning
  Sequencing primers: 5′ n/a
Resource information
  A portion of this plasmid was derived from a plasmid made by: Hai-Ning Du, backbone used is Addgene #85719.
Terms and licenses: Academic/Nonprofit Terms; Industry Terms: Not Available to Industry
Depositor comments: Please visit https://doi.org/10.1101/2025.02.07.636106 for bioRxiv preprint.
How to cite: pGCS-3xHA-TMEM230triplemut was a gift from Wade Harper (Addgene plasmid # 225513 ; http://n2t.net/addgene:225513 ; RRID:Addgene_225513)
