[The description below was written by a language model from this plasmid's Addgene catalogue record and pLannotate feature annotations shown in this document.]
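Description:
pGCS-3xHA-TMEM230triplemut is a compact (about 4.6 kb) mammalian expression plasmid built on the pCGS backbone, a CS2-style vector. It is maintained in E. coli through a high-copy ColE1/pUC-type origin and selected with ampicillin via the β-lactamase (AmpR) gene under its own promoter. An f1 phage origin is also present, along with vestigial lac elements (lacI and lacZα fragments, CAP site, lac promoter and operator) inherited from the cloning backbone. The record lists no mammalian selection marker, so the plasmid appears suited to transient transfection.

The expression cassette lies on the reverse strand. The simian cytomegalovirus IE94 enhancer/promoter drives transcription through an SP6 promoter, an N-terminal 3xHA epitope tag (only a fragment of which is detected by the annotation), an attB1 site, the human TMEM230 coding sequence, and an attB2 site, ending at an SV40 polyadenylation signal. The attB sites flanking the open reading frame reflect insertion by Gateway recombination, which places the attB1-encoded linker between the tag and the protein. SP6, T7 (partial) and T3 phage promoters flank the cassette; SP6 is oriented so that it could in principle support in vitro transcription of the tagged insert.

TMEM230 is a small transmembrane protein implicated in synaptic vesicle trafficking and recycling. The name indicates a triple mutant, but the record does not state which residues are altered or their intended effect. The stated purpose is simply expression of this mutant, and the HA tag allows detection or immunoprecipitation, consistent with its origin in a study mapping human early endosome protein complexes.
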