Features (pLannotate 1.2.2; 18 found; start..end, strand, type, name):
      1..589     +  rep_origin     ori: high-copy-number ColE1/pMB1/pBR322/pUC origin of replication
    772..864     +  CDS            lacI (fragment): lac repressor; lacI; The lac repressor binds to the lac operator to inhibit transcription in E. coli. This inhibition can be relieved by adding lactose or isopropyl-β-D-thiogalactopyranoside (IPTG).
    877..898     +  protein_bind   CAP binding site: CAP binding activates transcription in the presence of cAMP. E. coli catabolite activator protein
    913..943     +  promoter       lac promoter: promoter for the E. coli lac operon
    951..967     +  protein_bind   lac operator: The lac repressor binds to the lac operator to inhibit transcription in E. coli. This inhibition can be relieved by adding lactose or isopropyl-β-D-thiogalactopyranoside (IPTG). lac repressor encoded by lacI
   1012..1030    +  promoter       T3 promoter: promoter for bacteriophage T3 RNA polymerase
   1143..1277    +  polyA_signal   SV40 poly(A) signal: SV40 polyadenylation signal
   1282..1299    +  promoter       T7 promoter (fragment): promoter for bacteriophage T7 RNA polymerase
   1307..1331    +  protein_bind   attB2: mutant version of attB; recombination site for the Gateway® BP reaction BP Clonase™
   1356..1715    -  CDS            TMEM230: TM230_HUMAN - Also known as C20orf30. Experimental evidence at protein level: Swiss-Prot protein existence level 1. Involved in trafficking and recycling of synaptic vesicles. From Homo sapiens (Human).
   1718..1742    -  protein_bind   attB1: mutant version of attB; recombination site for the Gateway® BP reaction BP Clonase™
   1816..1832    -  CDS            3xHA (fragment): three tandem HA epitope tags
   1867..1885    -  promoter       SP6 promoter: promoter for bacteriophage SP6 RNA polymerase
   1920..2897    -  promoter       CMV IE94 promoter: enhancer/promoter region of simian cytomegalovirus major immediate early transcription unit IE94
   2904..2970    +  CDS            lacZα (fragment): LacZα fragment of β-galactosidase; lacZ fragment
   2975..3403    +  rep_origin     f1 ori (sequence partly withheld): f1 bacteriophage origin of replication; arrow indicates direction of (+) strand synthesis
   3456..3560    +  promoter       AmpR promoter: bla
   3561..4421    +  CDS            AmpR: β-lactamase; bla; confers resistance to ampicillin, carbenicillin, and related antibiotics
>Addgene plasmid #225513 | pGCS-3xHA-TMEM230triplemut | addgene full sequence | sequence record 443326 | Addgene NGS Result
TTGAGATCCTTTTTTTCTGCGCGTAATCTGCTGCTTGCAAACAAAAAAACCACCGCTACCAGCGGTGGTT
TGTTTGCCGGATCAAGAGCTACCAACTCTTTTTCCGAAGGTAACTGGCTTCAGCAGAGCGCAGATACCAA
ATACTGTTCTTCTAGTGTAGCCGTAGTTAGGCCACCACTTCAAGAACTCTGTAGCACCGCCTACATACCT
CGCTCTGCTAATCCTGTTACCAGTGGCTGCTGCCAGTGGCGATAAGTCGTGTCTTACCGGGTTGGACTCA
AGACGATAGTTACCGGATAAGGCGCAGCGGTCGGGCTGAACGGGGGGTTCGTGCACACAGCCCAGCTTGG
AGCGAACGACCTACACCGAACTGAGATACCTACAGCGTGAGCTATGAGAAAGCGCCACGCTTCCCGAAGG
GAGAAAGGCGGACAGGTATCCGGTAAGCGGCAGGGTCGGAACAGGAGAGCGCACGAGGGAGCTTCCAGGG
GGAAACGCCTGGTATCTTTATAGTCCTGTCGGGTTTCGCCACCTCTGACTTGAGCGTCGATTTTTGTGAT
GCTCGTCAGGGGGGCGGAGCCTATGGAAAAACGCCAGCAACGCGGCCTTTTTACGGTTCCTGGCCTTTTG
CTGGCCTTTTGCTCACATGTTCTTTCCTGCGTTATCCCCTGATTCTGTGGATAACCGTATTACCGCCTTT
GAGTGAGCTGATACCGCTCGCCGCAGCCGAACGACCGAGCGCAGCGAGTCAGTGAGCGAGGAAGCGGAAG
AGCGCCCAATACGCAAACCGCCTCTCCCCGCGCGTTGGCCGATTCATTAATGCAGCTGGCACGACAGGTT
TCCCGACTGGAAAGCGGGCAGTGAGCGCAACGCAATTAATGTGAGTTAGCTCACTCATTAGGCACCCCAG
GCTTTACACTTTATGCTCCCGGCTCGTATGTTGTGTGGAATTGTGAGCGGATAACAATTTCACACAGGAA
ACAGCTATGACCATGATTACGCCAAGCGCGCAATTAACCCTCACTAAAGGGAACAAAAGCTGGGTACCGG
GCCCAATGCATTGGCGCCGCGGCCGCGAATTAAAAAACCTCCCACACCTCCCCCTGAACCTGAAACATAA
AATGAATGCAATTGTTGTTGTTAACTTGTTTATTGCAGCTTATAATGGTTACAAATAAAGCAATAGCATC
ACAAATTTCACAAATAAAGCATTTTTTTCACTGCATTCTAGTTGTGGTTTGTCCAAACTCATCAATGTAT
CTTATCATGTCTGGATCTACGTAATACGACTCACTATAGTTCTAGAACCACTTTGTACAAGAAAGCTGGG
TTCAGCTATGGGGTGGGTGCCCGGGGTCATCAAAGTCTGGAATGTCATCATAGGAGTAACCACGGTAGCC
TTTGGATGCATAGTAAGCGATGCGCAGGTGGTAAAATCCGGGTAGGAACACCAGAATGCCAATGATCAGC
ACTGGAACGGCCAGGTCTGCCCCCCCTTTGCTGATGTAGCCTGACAGCAGGAGGGAGCCTATAATAATGA
GAAAGGCGCCAATCAAAAACAGCACAGTGGCAAGTGCGATGGCCTTATAAGGGATCTTAGGAGGGGTTTT
CTTAAACTGAAGGTCAATGCAGCCATCGTCTGTGCTGGAGAGCCTTGAATATTTCACTTTACTACTGGGG
ATTCCAGTAGCCAGGTTGGTACGGGACGGCATCATGGAGCCTGCTTTTTTGTACAAACTTGTTGGCCGGC
CAGCGTAGTCTGGTACATCATAAGGGTATGCATAGTCAGGTACGTCATAAGGATAAGCGTAATCTGGAAC
ATCGTATGGGTACATGGATCCTGCAAAAAGAACAAGTAGCTTGTATTCTATAGTGTCACCTAAATCAAGC
TTGCTCCGACGTCCCCAGGCAGAATGGCGGTTCCCTAAACGAGCATTGCTTATATAGACCTCCCATTAGG
CACGCCTACCGCCCATTTACGTCAATGGAACGCCCATTTGCGTCATTGCCCCTCCCCATTGACGTCAATG
GGGATGTACTTGGCAGCCATCGCGGGCCATTTACCGCCATTGACGTCAATGGGAGTACTGCCAATGTACC
CTGGCGTACTTCCAATAGTAATGTACTTGCCAAGTTACTATTAATAGATATTGATGTACTGCCAAGTGGG
CCATTTACCGTCATTGACGTCAATAGGGGGCGTGAGAACGGATATGAATGGGCAATGAGCCATCCCATTG
ACGTCAATGGTGGGTGGTCCTATTGACGTCAATGGGCATTGAGCCAGGCGGGCCATTTACCGTAATTGAC
GTCAATGGGGGAGGCGCCATATACGTCAATAGGACCGCCCATATGACGTCAATAGGAAAGACCATATATA
GAGACCATTGACGTCAATGGGGGAGTGGCTATGGGCGGTATTAGGAAGCCCCATATATGGTATATGGGAC
CGCCCATTGGGAGGGGCTATCTACGTCAATAGGAAAACCCATATATGGAATACTATATGGCATAGGGCCA
ATACATAGTATTGAACCTGGCCAATAGCCATATTGGCATAGGGCCATATTGGATATTGCCTATATATTGA
TCCTGGCATATAGCCAATATGGCCGCCATTATTGGCACCATGCCAATTCAATATGGCGGACTTGGCACAG
GGCCAAGACCCCTCCTCAAACTTGGCACCGTGCCAAGTAGACCCCTCCCCAGTTGGCACAGTGCCAGGTC
CGCCATATTGAATTGGCATGGTGCCAAGTCCGCCATATTGAATTGGCTGGGGTCCAGATCCACCATATTG
AATTGGCACGAGTCCATATACGCCATATTGAATTGGCACAGGTCCAGATCCACCATATTGAATTGGCATG
AGTCCATATACGCCATATTGAATTGGCGGTCGACTGGCGTAATAGCGAAGAGGCCCGCACCGATCGCCCT
TCCCAACAGTTGCGCAGCCTGAATGGCGAATGGG
[124 nt withheld, positions 2975-3098]
C
[91 nt withheld, positions 3100-3190]
A
[49 nt withheld, positions 3192-3240]
CCTTTGACGTTGGAGTCCACGTTCTTT
[37 nt withheld, positions 3268-3304]
ACCCTATCTCGGTCTATTCTTTTGATTTATAAGGGATTTTGCCGATTTCGGCCTATTGGTTAAAAAATGA
GCTGATTTAACAAAAATTTAACGCGAATTTTAACAAAATATTAACGCTTACAATTTAGGTGGCACTTTTC
GGGGAAATGTGCGCGGAACCCCTATTTGTTTATTTTTCTAAATACATTCAAATATGTATCCGCTCATGAG
ACAATAACCCTGATAAATGCTTCAATAATATTGAAAAAGGAAGAGTATGAGTATTCAACATTTCCGTGTC
GCCCTTATTCCCTTTTTTGCGGCATTTTGCCTTCCTGTTTTTGCTCACCCAGAAACGCTGGTGAAAGTAA
AAGATGCTGAAGATCAGTTGGGTGCACGAGTGGGTTACATCGAACTGGATCTCAACAGCGGTAAGATCCT
TGAGAGTTTTCGCCCCGAAGAACGTTTTCCAATGATGAGCACTTTTAAAGTTCTGCTATGTGGCGCGGTA
TTATCCCGTATTGACGCCGGGCAAGAGCAACTCGGTCGCCGCATACACTATTCTCAGAATGACTTGGTTG
AGTACTCACCAGTCACAGAAAAGCATCTTACGGATGGCATGACAGTAAGAGAATTATGCAGTGCTGCCAT
AACCATGAGTGATAACACTGCGGCCAACTTACTTCTGACAACGATCGGAGGACCGAAGGAGCTAACCGCT
TTTTTGCACAACATGGGGGATCATGTAACTCGCCTTGATCGTTGGGAACCGGAGCTGAATGAAGCCATAC
CAAACGACGAGCGTGACACCACGATGCCTGTAGCAATGGCAACAACGTTGCGCAAACTATTAACTGGCGA
ACTACTTACTCTAGCTTCCCGGCAACAATTAATAGACTGGATGGAGGCGGATAAAGTTGCAGGACCACTT
CTGCGCTCGGCCCTTCCGGCTGGCTGGTTTATTGCTGATAAATCTGGAGCCGGTGAGCGTGGGTCTCGCG
GTATCATTGCAGCACTGGGGCCAGATGGTAAGCCCTCCCGTATCGTAGTTATCTACACGACGGGGAGTCA
GGCAACTATGGATGAACGAAATAGACAGATCGCTGAGATAGGTGCCTCACTGATTAAGCATTGGTAACTG
TCAGACCAAGTTTACTCATATATACTTTAGATTGATTTAAAACTTCATTTTTAATTTAAAAGGATCTAGG
TGAAGATCCTTTTTGATAATCTCATGACCAAAATCCCTTAACGTGAGTTTTCGTTCCACTGAGCGTCAGA
CCCCGTAGAAAAGATCAAAGGATCTTC
